Addgene plasmid #131824: pLVX-NPM1wt-IRES-mCherry
Purpose: Lentiviral plasmid expressing NPM1 wildtype (human) in mammalian cells upon transduction
Depositing lab: Mark Minden. Depositing organization: University Health Network. Publication: NPM1c impedes CTCF functions through cytoplasmic mislocalization in acute myeloid leukemia. Wang AJ, Han Y, Jia N, Chen P, Minden MD. Leukemia. 2020 May;34(5):1278-1290. doi: 10.1038/s41375-019-0681-8. Epub 2019 Dec 12. PubMed 31831844.
Backbone
  Vector backbone: pLVX-IRES-mCherry
  Vector type: Lentiviral
Growth in bacteria
  Bacterial resistance: Ampicillin, 100 μg/mL
  Growth temperature: 37°C
  Growth strain: NEB Stable
  Copy number: High Copy
Gene/Insert
  Gene/Insert name: NPM1
  Species: H. sapiens (human)
  Entrez Gene: NPM1 (a.k.a. B23, NPM)
Terms and licenses: Academic/Nonprofit Terms; Industry Terms: Not Available to Industry
How to cite: pLVX-NPM1wt-IRES-mCherry was a gift from Mark Minden (Addgene plasmid # 131824 ; http://n2t.net/addgene:131824 ; RRID:Addgene_131824)
