[The description below was written by a language model from this plasmid's Addgene catalogue record and pLannotate feature annotations shown in this document.]
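Description:
pLVX-NPM1wt-IRES-mCherry is an HIV-1-based lentiviral transfer plasmid built on the pLVX-IRES-mCherry backbone for expressing wild-type human nucleophosmin (NPM1, also called B23) in mammalian cells after transduction. In bacteria it is maintained through a high-copy ColE1/pUC-type origin and selected with ampicillin via the β-lactamase gene. Remnants of a lac promoter/operator region and an SV40 polyadenylation signal lie in the plasmid backbone outside the viral segment.

The transferred region is bounded by two HIV-1 LTR elements, both annotated by the software as truncated LTRs with adjacent nef-derived sequence. Between them sit the standard cis-acting elements: the Ψ packaging signal with a short gag fragment for encapsidation of the vector RNA, the Rev response element for Rev-dependent nuclear export of the full-length transcript, and the cPPT/CTS, which aids nuclear import of the reverse-transcribed genome. Viral proteins are not encoded apart from these fragments, so packaging functions and envelope have to be provided in trans.

The internal expression cassette uses the CMV immediate-early enhancer and promoter to drive a single bicistronic transcript. The NPM1 coding sequence is translated cap-dependently, and an EMCV IRES downstream initiates separate translation of mCherry. Red fluorescence therefore marks transduced, expressing cells without fusing a tag to NPM1. A WPRE follows the reporter to enhance transcript stability and expression.

The associated publication concerns the cytoplasmic NPM1c mutant and CTCF mislocalization in acute myeloid leukemia. This suggests the wild-type construct serves as the comparator for mutant NPM1, although the record does not state this explicitly.
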