Features (pLannotate 1.2.2; 23 found; start..end, strand, type, name):
    377..634     +  LTR            5' LTR (truncated): truncated 5' long terminal repeat (LTR) from HIV-1
    681..806     +  misc_feature   HIV-1 Ψ: packaging signal of human immunodeficiency virus type 1
    790..1128    +  CDS            HIV-1 gag (fragment): gag protein from human immunodeficiency virus 1; gag
   1303..1536    +  misc_feature   RRE: The Rev response element (RRE) of HIV-1 allows for Rev-dependent mRNA export from the nucleus to the cytoplasm.
   1913..2013    +  CDS            Rev (fragment): human immunodeficiency virus 1 (HIV-1) Rev protein; rev; enhances nuclear export of unspliced and incompletely spliced viral mRNAs
   2028..2143    +  misc_feature   cPPT/CTS: central polypurine tract and central termination sequence of HIV-1 (lacking the first T)
   2201..2504    +  enhancer       CMV enhancer: human cytomegalovirus immediate early enhancer
   2505..2708    +  promoter       CMV promoter: human cytomegalovirus (CMV) immediate early promoter
   2810..3691    +  CDS            NPM1: NPM_HUMAN - Also known as NPM. Experimental evidence at protein level: Swiss-Prot protein existence level 1. Involved in diverse cellular processes such as ribosome biogenesis, centrosome duplication, protein chaperoning, histone assembly, cell proliferation, and regulation of tumor suppressors p53/TP53 and ARF. Binds ribosome presumably to drive ribosome nuclear export. Associated with nucleolar ribonucleoprotein structures and bind single-stranded nucleic acids. Acts as a chaperonin for the core histones H3, H2B and H4. Stimulates APEX1 endonuclease activity on apurinic/apyrimidinic (AP) dou
   3711..4283    +  misc_feature   IRES: internal ribosome entry site (IRES) of the encephalomyocarditis virus (EMCV)
   4285..4992    +  CDS            mCherry: mCherry is a basic (constitutively fluorescent) red fluorescent protein published in 2004, derived from Discosoma sp.. It is reported to be a very rapidly-maturing monomer with low acid sensitivity.
   5009..5597    +  misc_feature   WPRE: woodchuck hepatitis virus posttranscriptional regulatory element
   5614..6132    +  CDS            nef (fragment): NEF_HV1BR - Experimental evidence at protein level: Swiss-Prot protein existence level 1. Extracellular Nef protein targets CD4(+) T-lymphocytes for apoptosis by interacting with CXCR4 surface receptors (PubMed:14990729). From Human immunodeficiency virus type 1 group M subtype B (isolate BRU/LAI) (HIV-1).
   6180..6437    +  LTR            5' LTR (truncated): truncated 5' long terminal repeat (LTR) from HIV-1
   6589..6605    -  protein_bind   lac operator: The lac repressor binds to the lac operator to inhibit transcription in E. coli. This inhibition can be relieved by adding lactose or isopropyl-β-D-thiogalactopyranoside (IPTG). lac repressor encoded by lacI
   6613..6643    -  promoter       lac promoter: promoter for the E. coli lac operon
   6658..6679    -  protein_bind   CAP binding site: CAP binding activates transcription in the presence of cAMP. E. coli catabolite activator protein
   6692..6784    -  CDS            lacI (fragment): lac repressor; lacI; The lac repressor binds to the lac operator to inhibit transcription in E. coli. This inhibition can be relieved by adding lactose or isopropyl-β-D-thiogalactopyranoside (IPTG).
   6967..7555    -  rep_origin     ori: high-copy-number ColE1/pMB1/pBR322/pUC origin of replication
   7726..8586    -  CDS            AmpR: β-lactamase; bla; confers resistance to ampicillin, carbenicillin, and related antibiotics
   8587..8691    -  promoter       AmpR promoter: bla
   8739..8873    +  polyA_signal   SV40 poly(A) signal: SV40 polyadenylation signal
   9040..329     +  CDS            nef (fragment) (across the origin): NEF_HV1BR - Experimental evidence at protein level: Swiss-Prot protein existence level 1. Extracellular Nef protein targets CD4(+) T-lymphocytes for apoptosis by interacting with CXCR4 surface receptors (PubMed:14990729). From Human immunodeficiency virus type 1 group M subtype B (isolate BRU/LAI) (HIV-1).
>Addgene plasmid #131824 | pLVX-NPM1wt-IRES-mCherry | addgene full sequence | sequence record 263913 | Addgene NGS Result
TGGAAGGGCTAATTCACTCCCAAAGAAGACAAGATATCCTTGATCTGTGGATCTACCACACACAAGGCTA
CTTCCCTGATTAGCAGAACTACACACCAGGGCCAGGGGTCAGATATCCACTGACCTTTGGATGGTGCTAC
AAGCTAGTACCAGTTGAGCCAGATAAGGTAGAAGAGGCCAATAAAGGAGAGAACACCAGCTTGTTACACC
CTGTGAGCCTGCATGGGATGGATGACCCGGAGAGAGAAGTGTTAGAGTGGAGGTTTGACAGCCGCCTAGC
ATTTCATCACGTGGCCCGAGAGCTGCATCCGGAGTACTTCAAGAACTGCTGATATCGAGCTTGCTACAAG
GGACTTTCCGCTGGGGACTTTCCAGGGAGGCGTGGCCTGGGCGGGACTGGGGAGTGGCGAGCCCTCAGAT
CCTGCATATAAGCAGCTGCTTTTTGCCTGTACTGGGTCTCTCTGGTTAGACCAGATCTGAGCCTGGGAGC
TCTCTGGCTAACTAGGGAACCCACTGCTTAAGCCTCAATAAAGCTTGCCTTGAGTGCTTCAAGTAGTGTG
TGCCCGTCTGTTGTGTGACTCTGGTAACTAGAGATCCCTCAGACCCTTTTAGTCAGTGTGGAAAATCTCT
AGCAGTGGCGCCCGAACAGGGACTTGAAAGCGAAAGGGAAACCAGAGGAGCTCTCTCGACGCAGGACTCG
GCTTGCTGAAGCGCGCACGGCAAGAGGCGAGGGGCGGCGACTGGTGAGTACGCCAAAAATTTTGACTAGC
GGAGGCTAGAAGGAGAGAGATGGGTGCGAGAGCGTCAGTATTAAGCGGGGGAGAATTAGATCGCGATGGG
AAAAAATTCGGTTAAGGCCAGGGGGAAAGAAAAAATATAAATTAAAACATATAGTATGGGCAAGCAGGGA
GCTAGAACGATTCGCAGTTAATCCTGGCCTGTTAGAAACATCAGAAGGCTGTAGACAAATACTGGGACAG
CTACAACCATCCCTTCAGACAGGATCAGAAGAACTTAGATCATTATATAATACAGTAGCAACCCTCTATT
GTGTGCATCAAAGGATAGAGATAAAAGACACCAAGGAAGCTTTAGACAAGATAGAGGAAGAGCAAAACAA
AAGTAAGACCACCGCACAGCAAGCGGCCGGCCGCTGATCTTCAGACCTGGAGGAGGAGATATGAGGGACA
ATTGGAGAAGTGAATTATATAAATATAAAGTAGTAAAAATTGAACCATTAGGAGTAGCACCCACCAAGGC
AAAGAGAAGAGTGGTGCAGAGAGAAAAAAGAGCAGTGGGAATAGGAGCTTTGTTCCTTGGGTTCTTGGGA
GCAGCAGGAAGCACTATGGGCGCAGCGTCAATGACGCTGACGGTACAGGCCAGACAATTATTGTCTGGTA
TAGTGCAGCAGCAGAACAATTTGCTGAGGGCTATTGAGGCGCAACAGCATCTGTTGCAACTCACAGTCTG
GGGCATCAAGCAGCTCCAGGCAAGAATCCTGGCTGTGGAAAGATACCTAAAGGATCAACAGCTCCTGGGG
ATTTGGGGTTGCTCTGGAAAACTCATTTGCACCACTGCTGTGCCTTGGAATGCTAGTTGGAGTAATAAAT
CTCTGGAACAGATTTGGAATCACACGACCTGGATGGAGTGGGACAGAGAAATTAACAATTACACAAGCTT
AATACACTCCTTAATTGAAGAATCGCAAAACCAGCAAGAAAAGAATGAACAAGAATTATTGGAATTAGAT
AAATGGGCAAGTTTGTGGAATTGGTTTAACATAACAAATTGGCTGTGGTATATAAAATTATTCATAATGA
TAGTAGGAGGCTTGGTAGGTTTAAGAATAGTTTTTGCTGTACTTTCTATAGTGAATAGAGTTAGGCAGGG
ATATTCACCATTATCGTTTCAGACCCACCTCCCAACCCCGAGGGGACCCGACAGGCCCGAAGGAATAGAA
GAAGAAGGTGGAGAGAGAGACAGAGACAGATCCATTCGATTAGTGAACGGATCTCGACGGTATCGCCTTT
AAAAGAAAAGGGGGGATTGGGGGGTACAGTGCAGGGGAAAGAATAGTAGACATAATAGCAACAGACATAC
AAACTAAAGAATTACAAAAACAAATTACAAAAATTCAAAATTTTCGGGTTTATTACAGGGACAGCAGAGA
TCCAGTTTATCGATAAGCTTGGGAGTTCCGCGTTACATAACTTACGGTAAATGGCCCGCCTGGCTGACCG
CCCAACGACCCCCGCCCATTGACGTCAATAATGACGTATGTTCCCATAGTAACGCCAATAGGGACTTTCC
ATTGACGTCAATGGGTGGAGTATTTACGGTAAACTGCCCACTTGGCAGTACATCAAGTGTATCATATGCC
AAGTACGCCCCCTATTGACGTCAATGACGGTAAATGGCCCGCCTGGCATTATGCCCAGTACATGACCTTA
TGGGACTTTCCTACTTGGCAGTACATCTACGTATTAGTCATCGCTATTACCATGGTGATGCGGTTTTGGC
AGTACATCAATGGGCGTGGATAGCGGTTTGACTCACGGGGATTTCCAAGTCTCCACCCCATTGACGTCAA
TGGGAGTTTGTTTTGGCACCAAAATCAACGGGACTTTCCAAAATGTCGTAACAACTCCGCCCCATTGACG
CAAATGGGCGGTAGGCGTGTACGGTGGGAGGTCTATATAAGCAGAGCTCGTTTAGTGAACCGTCAGATCG
CCTGGAGACGCCATCCACGCTGTTTTGACCTCCATAGAAGACACCGACTCTACTAGAGGATCTATTTCCG
GTGAATTCTATGGAAGATTCGATGGACATGGACATGAGCCCCCTGAGGCCCCAGAACTATCTTTTCGGTT
GTGAACTAAAGGCCGACAAAGATTATCACTTTAAGGTGGATAATGATGAAAATGAGCACCAGTTATCTTT
AAGAACGGTCAGTTTAGGGGCTGGTGCAAAGGATGAGTTGCACATTGTTGAAGCAGAGGCAATGAATTAC
GAAGGCAGTCCAATTAAAGTAACACTGGCAACTTTGAAAATGTCTGTACAGCCAACGGTTTCCCTTGGGG
GCTTTGAAATAACACCACCAGTGGTCTTAAGGTTGAAGTGTGGTTCAGGGCCAGTGCATATTAGTGGACA
GCACTTAGTAGCTGTGGAGGAAGATGCAGAGTCAGAAGATGAAGAGGAGGAGGATGTGAAACTCTTAAGT
ATATCTGGAAAGCGGTCTGCCCCTGGAGGTGGTAGCAAGGTTCCACAGAAAAAAGTAAAACTTGCTGCTG
ATGAAGATGATGACGATGATGATGAAGAGGATGATGATGAAGATGATGATGATGATGATTTTGATGATGA
GGAAGCTGAAGAAAAAGCGCCAGTGAAGAAATCTATACGAGATACTCCAGCCAAAAATGCACAAAAGTCA
AATCAGAATGGAAAAGACTCAAAACCATCATCAACACCAAGATCAAAAGGACAAGAATCCTTCAAGAAAC
AGGAAAAAACTCCTAAAACACCAAAAGGACCTAGTTCTGTAGAAGACATTAAAGCAAAAATGCAAGCAAG
TATAGAAAAAGGTGGTTCTCTTCCCAAAGTGGAAGCCAAATTCATCAATTATGTGAAGAATTGCTTCCGG
ATGACTGACCAAGAGGCTATTCAAGATCTCTGGCAGTGGAGGAAGTCTCTTTAAGAAAATAGGGATCCCG
CCCCTCTCCCTCCCCCCCCCCTAACGTTACTGGCCGAAGCCGCTTGGAATAAGGCCGGTGTGCGTTTGTC
TATATGTTATTTTCCACCATATTGCCGTCTTTTGGCAATGTGAGGGCCCGGAAACCTGGCCCTGTCTTCT
TGACGAGCATTCCTAGGGGTCTTTCCCCTCTCGCCAAAGGAATGCAAGGTCTGTTGAATGTCGTGAAGGA
AGCAGTTCCTCTGGAAGCTTCTTGAAGACAAACAACGTCTGTAGCGACCCTTTGCAGGCAGCGGAACCCC
CCACCTGGCGACAGGTGCCTCTGCGGCCAAAAGCCACGTGTATAAGATACACCTGCAAAGGCGGCACAAC
CCCAGTGCCACGTTGTGAGTTGGATAGTTGTGGAAAGAGTCAAATGGCTCACCTCAAGCGTATTCAACAA
GGGGCTGAAGGATGCCCAGAAGGTACCCCATTGTATGGGATCTGATCTGGGGCCTCGGTGCACATGCTTT
ACATGTGTTTAGTCGAGGTTAAAAAACGTCTAGGCCCCCCGAACCACGGGGACGTGGTTTTCCTTTGAAA
AACACGATGATAATATGGTGAGCAAGGGCGAGGAGGATAACATGGCCATCATCAAGGAGTTCATGCGCTT
CAAGGTGCACATGGAGGGCTCCGTGAACGGCCACGAGTTCGAGATCGAGGGCGAGGGCGAGGGCCGCCCC
TACGAGGGCACCCAGACCGCCAAGCTGAAGGTGACCAAGGGTGGCCCCCTGCCCTTCGCCTGGGACATCC
TGTCCCCTCAGTTCATGTACGGCTCCAAGGCCTACGTGAAGCACCCCGCCGACATCCCCGACTACTTGAA
GCTGTCCTTCCCCGAGGGCTTCAAGTGGGAGCGCGTGATGAACTTCGAGGACGGCGGCGTGGTGACCGTG
ACCCAGGACTCCTCCCTGCAGGACGGCGAGTTCATCTACAAGGTGAAGCTGCGCGGCACCAACTTCCCCT
CCGACGGCCCCGTAATGCAGAAGAAGACCATGGGCTGGGAGGCCTCCTCCGAGCGGATGTACCCCGAGGA
CGGCGCCCTGAAGGGCGAGATCAAGCAGAGGCTGAAGCTGAAGGACGGCGGCCACTACGACGCTGAGGTC
AAGACCACCTACAAGGCCAAGAAGCCCGTGCAGCTGCCCGGCGCCTACAACGTCAACATCAAGTTGGACA
TCACCTCCCACAACGAGGACTACACCATCGTGGAACAGTACGAACGCGCCGAGGGCCGCCACTCCACCGG
CGGCATGGACGAGCTGTACAAGTGAACGCGTCTGGAACAATCAACCTCTGGATTACAAAATTTGTGAAAG
ATTGACTGGTATTCTTAACTATGTTGCTCCTTTTACGCTATGTGGATACGCTGCTTTAATGCCTTTGTAT
CATGCTATTGCTTCCCGTATGGCTTTCATTTTCTCCTCCTTGTATAAATCCTGGTTGCTGTCTCTTTATG
AGGAGTTGTGGCCCGTTGTCAGGCAACGTGGCGTGGTGTGCACTGTGTTTGCTGACGCAACCCCCACTGG
TTGGGGCATTGCCACCACCTGTCAGCTCCTTTCCGGGACTTTCGCTTTCCCCCTCCCTATTGCCACGGCG
GAACTCATCGCCGCCTGCCTTGCCCGCTGCTGGACAGGGGCTCGGCTGTTGGGCACTGACAATTCCGTGG
TGTTGTCGGGGAAGCTGACGTCCTTTCCATGGCTGCTCGCCTGTGTTGCCACCTGGATTCTGCGCGGGAC
GTCCTTCTGCTACGTCCCTTCGGCCCTCAATCCAGCGGACCTTCCTTCCCGCGGCCTGCTGCCGGCTCTG
CGGCCTCTTCCGCGTCTTCGCCTTCGCCCTCAGACGAGTCGGATCTCCCTTTGGGCCGCCTCCCCGCCTG
GAATTAATTCTGCAGTCGAGACCTAGAAAAACATGGAGCAATCACAAGTAGCAATACAGCAGCTACCAAT
GCTGATTGTGCCTGGCTAGAAGCACAAGAGGAGGAGGAGGTGGGTTTTCCAGTCACACCTCAGGTACCTT
TAAGACCAATGACTTACAAGGCAGCTGTAGATCTTAGCCACTTTTTAAAAGAAAAGAGGGGACTGGAAGG
GCTAATTCACTCCCAACGAAGACAAGATATCCTTGATCTGTGGATCTACCACACACAAGGCTACTTCCCT
GATTAGCAGAACTACACACCAGGGCCAGGGGTCAGATATCCACTGACCTTTGGATGGTGCTACAAGCTAG
TACCAGTTGAGCCAGATAAGGTAGAAGAGGCCAATAAAGGAGAGAACACCAGCTTGTTACACCCTGTGAG
CCTGCATGGGATGGATGACCCGGAGAGAGAAGTGTTAGAGTGGAGGTTTGACAGCCGCCTAGCATTTCAT
CACGTGGCCCGAGAGCTGCATCCGGAGTACTTCAAGAACTGCTGATATCGAGCTTGCTACAAGGGACTTT
CCGCTGGGGACTTTCCAGGGAGGCGTGGCCTGGGCGGGACTGGGGAGTGGCGAGCCCTCAGATCCTGCAT
ATAAGCAGCTGCTTTTTGCCTGTACTGGGTCTCTCTGGTTAGACCAGATCTGAGCCTGGGAGCTCTCTGG
CTAACTAGGGAACCCACTGCTTAAGCCTCAATAAAGCTTGCCTTGAGTGCTTCAAGTAGTGTGTGCCCGT
CTGTTGTGTGACTCTGGTAACTAGAGATCCCTCAGACCCTTTTAGTCAGTGTGGAAAATCTCTAGCAGTA
GTAGTTCATGTCATCTTATTATTCAGTATTTATAACTTGCAAAGAAATGAATATCAGAGAGTGAGAGGCC
TTGACATTGCTAGCGTTTACCGTCGACCTCTAGCTAGAGCTTGGCGTAATCATGGTCATAGCTGTTTCCT
GTGTGAAATTGTTATCCGCTCACAATTCCACACAACATACGAGCCGGAAGCATAAAGTGTAAAGCCTGGG
GTGCCTAATGAGTGAGCTAACTCACATTAATTGCGTTGCGCTCACTGCCCGCTTTCCAGTCGGGAAACCT
GTCGTGCCAGCTGCATTAATGAATCGGCCAACGCGCGGGGAGAGGCGGTTTGCGTATTGGGCGCTCTTCC
GCTTCCTCGCTCACTGACTCGCTGCGCTCGGTCGTTCGGCTGCGGCGAGCGGTATCAGCTCACTCAAAGG
CGGTAATACGGTTATCCACAGAATCAGGGGATAACGCAGGAAAGAACATGTGAGCAAAAGGCCAGCAAAA
GGCCAGGAACCGTAAAAAGGCCGCGTTGCTGGCGTTTTTCCATAGGCTCCGCCCCCCTGACGAGCATCAC
AAAAATCGACGCTCAAGTCAGAGGTGGCGAAACCCGACAGGACTATAAAGATACCAGGCGTTTCCCCCTG
GAAGCTCCCTCGTGCGCTCTCCTGTTCCGACCCTGCCGCTTACCGGATACCTGTCCGCCTTTCTCCCTTC
GGGAAGCGTGGCGCTTTCTCATAGCTCACGCTGTAGGTATCTCAGTTCGGTGTAGGTCGTTCGCTCCAAG
CTGGGCTGTGTGCACGAACCCCCCGTTCAGCCCGACCGCTGCGCCTTATCCGGTAACTATCGTCTTGAGT
CCAACCCGGTAAGACACGACTTATCGCCACTGGCAGCAGCCACTGGTAACAGGATTAGCAGAGCGAGGTA
TGTAGGCGGTGCTACAGAGTTCTTGAAGTGGTGGCCTAACTACGGCTACACTAGAAGAACAGTATTTGGT
ATCTGCGCTCTGCTGAAGCCAGTTACCTTCGGAAAAAGAGTTGGTAGCTCTTGATCCGGCAAACAAACCA
CCGCTGGTAGCGGTGGTTTTTTTGTTTGCAAGCAGCAGATTACGCGCAGAAAAAAAGGATCTCAAGAAGA
TCCTTTGATCTTTTCTACGGGGTCTGACGCTCAGTGGAACGAAAACTCACGTTAAGGGATTTTGGTCATG
AGATTATCAAAAAGGATCTTCACCTAGATCCTTTTAAATTAAAAATGAAGTTTTAAATCAATCTAAAGTA
TATATGAGTAAACTTGGTCTGACAGTTACCAATGCTTAATCAGTGAGGCACCTATCTCAGCGATCTGTCT
ATTTCGTTCATCCATAGTTGCCTGACTCCCCGTCGTGTAGATAACTACGATACGGGAGGGCTTACCATCT
GGCCCCAGTGCTGCAATGATACCGCGAGACCCACGCTCACCGGCTCCAGATTTATCAGCAATAAACCAGC
CAGCCGGAAGGGCCGAGCGCAGAAGTGGTCCTGCAACTTTATCCGCCTCCATCCAGTCTATTAATTGTTG
CCGGGAAGCTAGAGTAAGTAGTTCGCCAGTTAATAGTTTGCGCAACGTTGTTGCCATTGCTACAGGCATC
GTGGTGTCACGCTCGTCGTTTGGTATGGCTTCATTCAGCTCCGGTTCCCAACGATCAAGGCGAGTTACAT
GATCCCCCATGTTGTGCAAAAAAGCGGTTAGCTCCTTCGGTCCTCCGATCGTTGTCAGAAGTAAGTTGGC
CGCAGTGTTATCACTCATGGTTATGGCAGCACTGCATAATTCTCTTACTGTCATGCCATCCGTAAGATGC
TTTTCTGTGACTGGTGAGTACTCAACCAAGTCATTCTGAGAATAGTGTATGCGGCGACCGAGTTGCTCTT
GCCCGGCGTCAATACGGGATAATACCGCGCCACATAGCAGAACTTTAAAAGTGCTCATCATTGGAAAACG
TTCTTCGGGGCGAAAACTCTCAAGGATCTTACCGCTGTTGAGATCCAGTTCGATGTAACCCACTCGTGCA
CCCAACTGATCTTCAGCATCTTTTACTTTCACCAGCGTTTCTGGGTGAGCAAAAACAGGAAGGCAAAATG
CCGCAAAAAAGGGAATAAGGGCGACACGGAAATGTTGAATACTCATACTCTTCCTTTTTCAATATTATTG
AAGCATTTATCAGGGTTATTGTCTCATGAGCGGATACATATTTGAATGTATTTAGAAAAATAAACAAATA
GGGGTTCCGCGCACATTTCCCCGAAAAGTGCCACCTGACGTCGACGGATCGGGAGATCAACTTGTTTATT
GCAGCTTATAATGGTTACAAATAAAGCAATAGCATCACAAATTTCACAAATAAAGCATTTTTTTCACTGC
ATTCTAGTTGTGGTTTGTCCAAACTCATCAATGTATCTTATCATGTCTGGATCAACTGGATAACTCAAGC
TAACCAAAATCATCCCAAACTTCCCACCCCATACCCTATTACCACTGCCAATTACCTGTGGTTTCATTTA
CTCTAAACCTGTGATTCCTCTGAATTATTTTCATTTTAAAGAAATTGTATTTGTTAAATATGTACTACAA
ACTTAGTAGT
